>Addgene plasmid #126674 | pET His10-Src42a | addgene full sequence | sequence record 251763 | Addgene NGS Result
AAACAAGCGCTCATGAGCCCGAAGTGGCGAGCCCGATCTTCCCCATCGGTGATGTCGGCGATATAGGCGC
CAGCAACCGCACCTGTGGCGCCGGTGATGCCGGCCACGATGCGTCCGGCGTAGAGGATCGAGATCTCGAT
CCCGCGAAATTAATACGACTCACTATAGGGGAATTGTGAGCGGATAACAATTCCCCTCTAGAAATAATTT
TGTTTAACTTTAAGAAGGAGATATACCATGGGCAGCAGCCATCATCATCATCATCATCATCACCATCACA
GCAGCGGCCTGGTGCCGCGCGGCAGCCATATGGCTAGCATGACTGGTGGACAGCAAATGGGTCGCGGATC
CGCCATGGGTAACTGCCTCACCACACAGAAGGGCGAACCCGACAAGCCCGCAGATCGAATCAAGCTGGAC
GACCCGCCCACCATCGGAGTCGGAGTGGGCGTGCCACAAATCCCCATGCCCTCACACGCCGGACAGCCAC
CGGAGCAGATACGTCCGGTTCCCCAGATCCCGGAGAGCGAAACGGCAGGTGCCAACGCCAAGATTTTTGT
CGCCCTCTACGACTACGACGCCCGCACCGACGAGGATTTGAGCTTCCGCAAGGGAGAGCACTTGGAGATA
CTGAATGACACGCAGGGTGACTGGTGGCTGGCGCGGAGCAAGAAGACACGTTCGGAAGGCTACATTCCAT
CCAATTATGTGGCCAAGTTGAAATCAATCGAAGCAGAACCCTGGTACTTCCGCAAAATCAAACGCATTGA
GGCTGAGAAAAAACTTCTACTGCCAGAGAACGAGCACGGTGCATTTTTAATTCGCGATTCCGAAAGCCGT
CACAACGACTACTCGCTATCAGTGCGCGATGGCGATACGGTTAAGCATTATCGCATCAGACAATTGGACG
AAGGCGGCTTCTTCATCGCCAGGCGCACGACATTCAGAACCCTTCAGGAGCTGGTGGAACACTATTCGAA
GGACTCTGATGGCCTATGCGTCAACCTCTGCAAGCCGTGTGTCCAGATCGAGAAGCCTGTAACTGAGGGG
CTTTCGCACCGCACTCGCGATCAGTGGGAGATCGACAGAACATCCTTGAAATTCGTGCGCAAACTGGGCT
CCGGACAGTTTGGCGATGTCTGGGAGGGATTGTGGAACAACACAACACCTGTGGCAATTAAAACTCTGAA
ATCTGGCACAATGGACCCCAAGGATTTCTTAGCGGAAGCCCAGATCATGAAGAAACTGCGCCACACCAAG
CTTATACAGTTGTACGCTGTCTGCACTGTTGAGGAGCCTATCTATATTATCACAGAGTTAATGAAGCACG
GTTCACTGTTGGAATATCTCCAAGCCATTGCAGGCAAGGGTCGTAGCCTTAAAATGCAAACTCTGATTGA
TATGGCAGCGCAAATAGCTGCTGGCATGGCTTACTTGGAGTCCCAGAATTATATTCATAGGGATTTAGCG
GCGCGCAATGTACTGGTAGGCGATGGAAACATCGTCAAAATCGCCGACTTTGGTTTAGCTAGGCTCATCA
AGGAGGACGAATACGAGGCGCGGGTAGGCGCCAGATTTCCCATAAAATGGACCGCTCCAGAGGCTGCTAA
CTACAGCAAATTCTCAATAAAATCGGATGTTTGGAGCTTTGGCATTCTTCTCACAGAACTGGTCACCTAC
GGACGCATACCATATCCAGGCATGACCAACGCTGAGGTGCTAACGCAAGTGGAGCACGGCTATCGAATGC
CGCAACCTCCCAACTGCGAGCCGCGCCTGTATGAGATTATGCTGGAATGTTGGCACAAGGACCCCATGCG
CAGACCCACGTTTGAGACGCTACAATGGAAACTGGAAGACTTCTATACATCTGATCAGAGCGACTACAAA
GAGGCGCAGGCCTACTAGAATTCGAGCTCCGTCGACAAGCTTGCGGCCGCACTCGAGCACCACCACCACC
ACCACTGAGATCCGGCTGCTAACAAAGCCCGAAAGGAAGCTGAGTTGGCTGCTGCCACCGCTGAGCAATA
ACTAGCATAACCCCTTGGGGCCTCTAAACGGGTCTTGAGGGGTTTTTTGCTGAAAGGAGGAACTATATCC
GGATTGGCGAATGGG
[124 nt withheld, positions 2116-2239]
C
[91 nt withheld, positions 2241-2331]
A
[49 nt withheld, positions 2333-2381]
CCTTTGACGTTGGAGTCCACGTTCTTT
[37 nt withheld, positions 2409-2445]
ACCCTATCTCGGTCTATTCTTTTGATTTATAAGGGATTTTGCCGATTTCGGCCTATTGGTTAAAAAATGA
GCTGATTTAACAAAAATTTAACGCGAATTTTAACAAAATATTAACGCTTACAATTTAGGTGGCACTTTTC
GGGGAAATGTGCGCGGAACCCCTATTTGTTTATTTTTCTAAATACATTCAAATATGTATCCGCTCATGAA
TTAATTCTTAGAAAAACTCATCGAGCATCAAATGAAACTGCAATTTATTCATATCAGGATTATCAATACC
ATATTTTTGAAAAAGCCGTTTCTGTAATGAAGGAGAAAACTCACCGAGGCAGTTCCATAGGATGGCAAGA
TCCTGGTATCGGTCTGCGATTCCGACTCGTCCAACATCAATACAACCTATTAATTTCCCCTCGTCAAAAA
TAAGGTTATCAAGTGAGAAATCACCATGAGTGACGACTGAATCCGGTGAGAATGGCAAAAGTTTATGCAT
TTCTTTCCAGACTTGTTCAACAGGCCAGCCATTACGCTCGTCATCAAAATCACTCGCATCAACCAAACCG
TTATTCATTCGTGATTGCGCCTGAGCGAGACGAAATACGCGATCGCTGTTAAAAGGACAATTACAAACAG
GAATCGAATGCAACCGGCGCAGGAACACTGCCAGCGCATCAACAATATTTTCACCTGAATCAGGATATTC
TTCTAATACCTGGAATGCTGTTTTCCCGGGGATCGCAGTGGTGAGTAACCATGCATCATCAGGAGTACGG
ATAAAATGCTTGATGGTCGGAAGAGGCATAAATTCCGTCAGCCAGTTTAGTCTGACCATCTCATCTGTAA
CATCATTGGCAACGCTACCTTTGCCATGTTTCAGAAACAACTCTGGCGCATCGGGCTTCCCATACAATCG
ATAGATTGTCGCACCTGATTGCCCGACATTATCGCGAGCCCATTTATACCCATATAAATCAGCATCCATG
TTGGAATTTAATCGCGGCCTAGAGCAAGACGTTTCCCGTTGAATATGGCTCATAACACCCCTTGTATTAC
TGTTTATGTAAGCAGACAGTTTTATTGTTCATGACCAAAATCCCTTAACGTGAGTTTTCGTTCCACTGAG
CGTCAGACCCCGTAGAAAAGATCAAAGGATCTTCTTGAGATCCTTTTTTTCTGCGCGTAATCTGCTGCTT
GCAAACAAAAAAACCACCGCTACCAGCGGTGGTTTGTTTGCCGGATCAAGAGCTACCAACTCTTTTTCCG
AAGGTAACTGGCTTCAGCAGAGCGCAGATACCAAATACTGTCCTTCTAGTGTAGCCGTAGTTAGGCCACC
ACTTCAAGAACTCTGTAGCACCGCCTACATACCTCGCTCTGCTAATCCTGTTACCAGTGGCTGCTGCCAG
TGGCGATAAGTCGTGTCTTACCGGGTTGGACTCAAGACGATAGTTACCGGATAAGGCGCAGCGGTCGGGC
TGAACGGGGGGTTCGTGCACACAGCCCAGCTTGGAGCGAACGACCTACACCGAACTGAGATACCTACAGC
GTGAGCTATGAGAAAGCGCCACGCTTCCCGAAGGGAGAAAGGCGGACAGGTATCCGGTAAGCGGCAGGGT
CGGAACAGGAGAGCGCACGAGGGAGCTTCCAGGGGGAAACGCCTGGTATCTTTATAGTCCTGTCGGGTTT
CGCCACCTCTGACTTGAGCGTCGATTTTTGTGATGCTCGTCAGGGGGGCGGAGCCTATGGAAAAACGCCA
GCAACGCGGCCTTTTTACGGTTCCTGGCCTTTTGCTGGCCTTTTGCTCACATGTTCTTTCCTGCGTTATC
CCCTGATTCTGTGGATAACCGTATTACCGCCTTTGAGTGAGCTGATACCGCTCGCCGCAGCCGAACGACC
GAGCGCAGCGAGTCAGTGAGCGAGGAAGCGGAAGAGCGCCTGATGCGGTATTTTCTCCTTACGCATCTGT
GCGGTATTTCACACCGCAATGGTGCACTCTCAGTACAATCTGCTCTGATGCCGCATAGTTAAGCCAGTAT
ACACTCCGCTATCGCTACGTGACTGGGTCATGGCTGCGCCCCGACACCCGCCAACACCCGCTGACGCGCC
CTGACGGGCTTGTCTGCTCCCGGCATCCGCTTACAGACAAGCTGTGACCGTCTCCGGGAGCTGCATGTGT
CAGAGGTTTTCACCGTCATCACCGAAACGCGCGAGGCAGCTGCGGTAAAGCTCATCAGCGTGGTCGTGAA
GCGATTCACAGATGTCTGCCTGTTCATCCGCGTCCAGCTCGTTGAGTTTCTCCAGAAGCGTTAATGTCTG
GCTTCTGATAAAGCGGGCCATGTTAAGGGCGGTTTTTTCCTGTTTGGTCACTGATGCCTCCGTGTAAGGG
GGATTTCTGTTCATGGGGGTAATGATACCGATGAAACGAGAGAGGATGCTCACGATACGGGTTACTGATG
ATGAACATGCCCGGTTACTGGAACGTTGTGAGGGTAAACAACTGGCGGTATGGATGCGGCGGGACCAGAG
AAAAATCACTCAGGGTCAATGCCAGCGCTTCGTTAATACAGATGTAGGTGTTCCACAGGGTAGCCAGCAG
CATCCTGCGATGCAGATCCGGAACATAATGGTGCAGGGCGCTGACTTCCGCGTTTCCAGACTTTACGAAA
CACGGAAACCGAAGACCATTCATGTTGTTGCTCAGGTCGCAGACGTTTTGCAGCAGCAGTCGCTTCACGT
TCGCTCGCGTATCGGTGATTCATTCTGCTAACCAGTAAGGCAACCCCGCCAGCCTAGCCGGGTCCTCAAC
GACAGGAGCACGATCATGCGCACCCGTGGGGCCGCCATGCCGGCGATAATGGCCTGCTTCTCGCCGAAAC
GTTTGGTGGCGGGACCAGTGACGAAGGCTTGAGCGAGGGCGTGCAAGATTCCGAATACCGCAAGCGACAG
GCCGATCATCGTCGCGCTCCAGCGAAAGCGGTCCTCGCCGAAAATGACCCAGAGCGCTGCCGGCACCTGT
CCTACGAGTTGCATGATAAAGAAGACAGTCATAAGTGCGGCGACGATAGTCATGCCCCGCGCCCACCGGA
AGGAGCTGACTGGGTTGAAGGCTCTCAAGGGCATCGGTCGAGATCCCGGTGCCTAATGAGTGAGCTAACT
TACATTAATTGCGTTGCGCTCACTGCCCGCTTTCCAGTCGGGAAACCTGTCGTGCCAGCTGCATTAATGA
ATCGGCCAACGCGCGGGGAGAGGCGGTTTGCGTATTGGGCGCCAGGGTGGTTTTTCTTTTCACCAGTGAG
ACGGGCAACAGCTGATTGCCCTTCACCGCCTGGCCCTGAGAGAGTTGCAGCAAGCGGTCCACGCTGGTTT
GCCCCAGCAGGCGAAAATCCTGTTTGATGGTGGTTAACGGCGGGATATAACATGAGCTGTCTTCGGTATC
GTCGTATCCCACTACCGAGATATCCGCACCAACGCGCAGCCCGGACTCGGTAATGGCGCGCATTGCGCCC
AGCGCCATCTGATCGTTGGCAACCAGCATCGCAGTGGGAACGATGCCCTCATTCAGCATTTGCATGGTTT
GTTGAAAACCGGACATGGCACTCCAGTCGCCTTCCCGTTCCGCTATCGGCTGAATTTGATTGCGAGTGAG
ATATTTATGCCAGCCAGCCAGACGCAGACGCGCCGAGACAGAACTTAATGGGCCCGCTAACAGCGCGATT
TGCTGGTGACCCAATGCGACCAGATGCTCCACGCCCAGTCGCGTACCGTCTTCATGGGAGAAAATAATAC
TGTTGATGGGTGTCTGGTCAGAGACATCAAGAAATAACGCCGGAACATTAGTGCAGGCAGCTTCCACAGC
AATGGCATCCTGGTCATCCAGCGGATAGTTAATGATCAGCCCACTGACGCGTTGCGCGAGAAGATTGTGC
ACCGCCGCTTTACAGGCTTCGACGCCGCTTCGTTCTACCATCGACACCACCACGCTGGCACCCAGTTGAT
CGGCGCGAGATTTAATCGCCGCGACAATTTGCGACGGCGCGTGCAGGGCCAGACTGGAGGTGGCAACGCC
AATCAGCAACGACTGTTTGCCCGCCAGTTGTTGTGCCACGCGGTTGGGAATGTAATTCAGCTCCGCCATC
GCCGCTTCCACTTTTTCCCGCGTTTTCGCAGAAACGTGGCTGGCCTGGTTCACCACGCGGGAAACGGTCT
GATAAGAGACACCGGCATACTCTGCGACATCGTATAACGTTACTGGTTTCACATTCACCACCCTGAATTG
ACTCTCTTCCGGGCGCTATCATGCCATACCGCGAAAGGTTTTGCGCCATTCGATGGTGTCCGGGATCTCG
ACGCTCTCCCTTATGCGACTCCTGCATTAGGAAGCAGCCCAGTAGTAGGTTGAGGCCGTTGAGCACCGCC
GCCGCAAGGAATGGTGCATGCAAGGAGATGGCGCCCAACAGTCCCCCGGCCACGGGGCCTGCCACCATAC
CCACGCCG
Features (pLannotate 1.2.2; 22 found; start..end, strand, type, name):
    151..169     +  promoter       T7 promoter: promoter for bacteriophage T7 RNA polymerase
    170..194     +  protein_bind   lac operator: The lac repressor binds to the lac operator to inhibit transcription in E. coli. This inhibition can be relieved by adding lactose or isopropyl-β-D-thiogalactopyranoside (IPTG). lac repressor encoded by lacI
    209..231     +  RBS            RBS: efficient ribosome binding site from bacteriophage T7 gene 10 (Olins and Rangwala, 1989)
    250..267     +  CDS            capTEV™ (fragment): composite tag for in vivo biotinylation, TEV protease cleavage, and 6xHis tagging
    289..306     +  CDS            thrombin site: thrombin recognition and cleavage site
    310..342     +  CDS            T7 tag (gene 10 leader): leader peptide from bacteriophage T7 gene 10 promotes efficient translation in E. coli
    355..1905    +  CDS            Src42A: SRC42_DROME - Also known as Src41, TK5 From Drosophila melanogaster (Fruit fly).
   1948..1965    +  CDS            9xHis (fragment): 9xHis affinity tag
   1975..2024    +  CDS            SET1 (fragment): solubility-enhancement tag derived from T7 phage gene 10B
   2032..2079    +  terminator     T7 terminator: transcription terminator for bacteriophage T7 RNA polymerase
   2116..2544    +  rep_origin     f1 ori (sequence partly withheld): f1 bacteriophage origin of replication; arrow indicates direction of (+) strand synthesis
   2597..2654    +  promoter       AmpR promoter (fragment): bla
   2663..3478    -  CDS            KanR: aminoglycoside phosphotransferase; aph(3')-Ia; confers resistance to kanamycin in bacteria or G418 (Geneticin®) in eukaryotes
   3600..4188    +  rep_origin     ori: high-copy-number ColE1/pMB1/pBR322/pUC origin of replication
   4374..4513    -  misc_feature   bom: basis of mobility region from pBR322
   4615..4806    -  CDS            rop: Rop protein, which maintains plasmids at low copy number; rop
   4823..5203    +  CDS            YPB1_ECOLX: Protein predicted: Swiss-Prot protein existence level 4. From Escherichia coli.
   5275..5566    -  CDS            TcR (fragment): tetracycline efflux protein; tet; confers resistance to tetracycline
   5581..5602    -  protein_bind   CAP binding site: CAP binding activates transcription in the presence of cAMP. E. coli catabolite activator protein
   5615..6697    -  CDS            lacI: lac repressor; lacI; The lac repressor binds to the lac operator to inhibit transcription in E. coli. This inhibition can be relieved by adding lactose or isopropyl-β-D-thiogalactopyranoside (IPTG).
   6698..6775    -  promoter       lacI promoter: lacI
   6783..129     -  CDS            TcR (fragment) (across the origin): tetracycline efflux protein; tet; confers resistance to tetracycline
