[The description below was written by a language model from this plasmid's Addgene catalogue record and pLannotate feature annotations shown in this document.]
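Description:
pET His10-Src42a is a pET-family bacterial expression plasmid (about 6.9 kb) built to produce a histidine-tagged form of Src42A, a Drosophila melanogaster Src-family tyrosine kinase, for purification from E. coli. It is maintained under kanamycin selection through an aph(3')-Ia (KanR) gene and replicates from a pBR322/ColE1-type origin. The neighbouring rop gene and bom region fit the low copy number listed in the record. An f1 origin is also present, along with short tetracycline-resistance fragments that are nonfunctional backbone remnants.

The expression cassette follows the standard T7lac design. A T7 promoter is immediately followed by a lac operator and the strong T7 gene 10 ribosome binding site, and a plasmid-borne lacI gene with its own promoter supplies repressor. Transcription therefore depends on a host that provides T7 RNA polymerase and is induced with IPTG. The open reading frame begins with an N-terminal histidine tag. The annotation software detects only a short His-containing fragment here, while the plasmid name indicates ten histidines. This is followed by a thrombin cleavage site, the T7 tag leader and then the roughly 1.55 kb Src42A coding sequence, which was inserted by Gibson assembly. A second His-tag fragment lies downstream of the insert, before the T7 terminator. This is typical of pET backbones, and the record does not show whether it is in frame and translated.

The stated purpose is recombinant production and affinity purification of Src42A. The associated study concerns Draper receptor signalling in apoptotic cell engulfment, where purified kinase would serve biochemical work.
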