Addgene plasmid #126674: pET His10-Src42a
Purpose: Expression of His10-Src42a for purification from E. coli
Depositing lab: Ron Vale. Depositing organization: University of California, San Francisco (UCSF). Publication: Spatial control of Draper receptor signaling initiates apoptotic cell engulfment. Williamson AP, Vale RD. J Cell Biol. 2018 Nov 5;217(11):3977-3992. doi: 10.1083/jcb.201711175. Epub 2018 Aug 23. PubMed 30139739.
Backbone
  Vector backbone: pET
  Vector type: Bacterial Expression
Growth in bacteria
  Bacterial resistance: Kanamycin, 50 μg/mL
  Growth temperature: 37°C
  Growth strain: DH5alpha
  Copy number: Low Copy
Gene/Insert
  Gene/Insert name: Src42a
  Cloning method: Gibson Cloning
  Sequencing primers: 5′ TAATACGACTCACTATAGGG
Terms and licenses: Academic/Nonprofit Terms; Industry Terms: Not Available to Industry
How to cite: pET His10-Src42a was a gift from Ron Vale (Addgene plasmid # 126674 ; http://n2t.net/addgene:126674 ; RRID:Addgene_126674)
